Addgene plasmid #237170: HSD17B13-NanoLuc Fusion Vector
Purpose: Express HSD17B13-NanoLuc(R) Fusion Protein in Mammalian Cells under a CMV promoter
Depositing lab: Promega Corporation.
Backbone
  Vector backbone: pFC32K-low Nluc CMV-Hygro Flexi(R) Vector
  Vector type: Mammalian Expression
Growth in bacteria
  Bacterial resistance: Kanamycin, 50 μg/mL
  Growth temperature: 37°C
  Growth strain: DH5alpha
  Copy number: Low Copy
Gene/Insert
  Gene/Insert name: HSD17B13
  Species: H. sapiens (human)
  Entrez Gene: HSD17B13 (a.k.a. HMFN0376, NIIL497, SCDR9, SDR16C3)
  Promoter: CMV
  Tag / fusion protein: NanoLuc (R) (C terminal on backbone)
  Cloning method: Other
Terms and licenses: Academic/Nonprofit Terms; Industry Terms
How to cite: HSD17B13-NanoLuc Fusion Vector was a gift from Promega Corporation (Addgene plasmid # 237170 ; http://n2t.net/addgene:237170 ; RRID:Addgene_237170)
