[The description below was written by a language model from this plasmid's Addgene catalogue record and pLannotate feature annotations shown in this document.]
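Description:
HSD17B13-NanoLuc Fusion Vector is a mammalian expression plasmid of about 5.5 kb built on the pFC32K-low Nluc CMV-Hygro Flexi Vector backbone. It is designed to produce human HSD17B13 (17-beta-hydroxysteroid dehydrogenase 13, also known as SCDR9 or SDR16C3) fused at its C terminus to NanoLuc luciferase. In E. coli it replicates from a p15A origin, consistent with the catalogue's low-copy designation, and is selected with kanamycin. The resistance gene is neo (nptII), placed behind tandem SV40 early and EM7 promoters and followed by a synthetic polyadenylation signal. This arrangement lets the bacterial EM7 promoter drive kanamycin resistance, while the SV40 promoter could in principle give neomycin-class (G418) resistance in mammalian cells. Although the backbone name includes "Hygro", no hygromycin resistance gene appears in the annotated sequence. The remaining small hits (M13 ori, bom, RSF ori, IS1, cer, tet promoter, large T antigen, SET1) are short fragments and probably backbone remnants rather than functional parts.

The expression cassette starts with the CMV immediate-early enhancer and promoter, followed by a chimeric β-globin/immunoglobulin intron, which generally improves mRNA processing and expression. A T7 promoter just upstream of the coding region could also allow in vitro transcription with T7 RNA polymerase. The HSD17B13 open reading frame comes next, separated by a short gap from the human codon-optimized Nluc sequence, and an SV40 polyadenylation signal lies downstream of the cassette, annotated on the opposite strand. The record states only that the plasmid is for expressing the fusion protein in mammalian cells. Such fusions give the target protein a small, bright luminescent tag, generally useful for quantifying protein levels or as a bioluminescent energy-transfer donor in binding assays.
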