Features (pLannotate 1.2.2; 23 found; start..end, strand, type, name):
    140..517     +  enhancer       CMV enhancer: human cytomegalovirus immediate early enhancer
    519..718     +  promoter       CMV promoter: human cytomegalovirus (CMV) immediate early promoter
    857..989     +  intron         chimeric intron: chimera between introns from human β-globin and immunoglobulin heavy chain genes
   1033..1051    +  promoter       T7 promoter: promoter for bacteriophage T7 RNA polymerase
   1065..1964    +  CDS            HSD17B13: DHB13_HUMAN - Also known as SCDR9, SDR16C3. Experimental evidence at protein level: Swiss-Prot protein existence level 1. From Homo sapiens (Human).
   1986..2498    +  CDS            Nluc: NanoLuc® luciferase human codon-optimized
   2507..2536    +  misc_feature   MCS (fragment): pUC18/19 multiple cloning site
   2543..2592    +  CDS            SET1 (fragment): solubility-enhancement tag derived from T7 phage gene 10B
   2600..2619    +  terminator     T7 terminator (fragment): transcription terminator for bacteriophage T7 RNA polymerase
   2641..2762    -  polyA_signal   SV40 poly(A) signal: SV40 polyadenylation signal
   2785..2853    -  CDS            large T antigen (fragment): large T antigen from SV40 (simian virus 40)
   2858..2890    +  rep_origin     M13 ori (fragment): M13 bacteriophage origin of replication; arrow indicates direction of (+) strand synthesis
   2891..2942    -  misc_feature   bom (fragment): basis of mobility region from pBR322
   3007..3364    +  promoter       SV40 promoter: SV40 enhancer and early promoter
   3379..3426    +  promoter       EM7 promoter: synthetic bacterial promoter&nbsp
   3458..4249    +  CDS            neo: KKA2_KLEPN - Also known as kan, nptII. Experimental evidence at protein level: Swiss-Prot protein existence level 1. Resistance to kanamycin, neomycin, paromomycin, ribostamycin, butirosin and gentamicin B. From Klebsiella pneumoniae.
   4316..4364    +  polyA_signal   poly(A) signal: synthetic polyadenylation signal
   4393..4409    -  promoter       tet promoter (fragment): E. coli promoter for tetracycline efflux protein gene
   4521..5066    +  rep_origin     p15A ori: Plasmids containing the medium-copy-number p15A origin of replication can be propagated in E. coli cells that contain a second plasmid with the ColE1 origin.
   5154..5209    +  rep_origin     RSF ori (fragment): Plasmids containing the RSF 1030 origin of replication can be propagated in E. coli cells that contain additional plasmids with compatible origins.
   5308..5334    -  misc_feature   bom (fragment): basis of mobility region from pBR322
   5328..5375    -  mobile_element IS1 (fragment): prokaryotic transposable element IS1
   5383..5454    +  misc_feature   cer region (fragment): ColE1-derived recombination site that helps to maintain plasmids as monomers
>Addgene plasmid #237170 | HSD17B13-NanoLuc Fusion Vector | addgene full sequence | sequence record 473335 | Addgene NGS Result
TCAATATTGGCCATTAGCCATATTATTCATTGGTTATATAGCATAAATCAATATTGGCTATTGGCCATTG
CATACGTTGTATCTATATCATAATATGTACATTTATATTGGCTCATGTCCAATATGACCGCCATGTTGGC
ATTGATTATTGACTAGTTATTAATAGTAATCAATTACGGGGTCATTAGTTCATAGCCCATATATGGAGTT
CCGCGTTACATAACTTACGGTAAATGGCCCGCCTGGCTGACCGCCCAACGACCCCCGCCCATTGACGTCA
ATAATGACGTATGTTCCCATAGTAACGCCAATAGGGACTTTCCATTGACGTCAATGGGTGGAGTATTTAC
GGTAAACTGCCCACTTGGCAGTACATCAAGTGTATCATATGCCAAGTCCGCCCCCTATTGACGTCAATGA
CGGTAAATGGCCCGCCTGGCATTATGCCCAGTACATGACCTTACGGGACTTTCCTACTTGGCAGTACATC
TACGTATTAGTCATCGCTATTACCATGGTGATGCGGTTTTGGCAGTACACCAATGGGCGTGGATAGCGGT
TTGACTCACGGGGATTTCCAAGTCTCCACCCCATTGACGTCAATGGGAGTTTGTTTTGGCACCAAAATCA
ACGGGACTTTCCAAAATGTCGTAATAACCCCGCCCCGTTGACGCAAATGGGCGGTAGGCGTGTACGGTGG
GAGGTCTATATAAGCAGAGCTGGTTTAGTGAACCGTCAGATCACTAGAAGCTTTATTGCGGTAGTTTATC
ACAGTTAAATTGCTAACGCAGTCAGTGCTTCTGACACAACAGTCTCGAACTTAAGCTGCAGAAGTTGGTC
GTGAGGCACTGGGCAGGTAAGTATCAAGGTTACAAGACAGGTTTAAGGAGACCAATAGAAACTGGGCTTG
TCGAGACAGAGAAGACTCTTGCGTTTCTGATAGGCACCTATTGGTCTTACTGACATCCACTTTGCCTTTC
TCTCCACAGGTGTCCACTCCCAGTTCAATTACAGCTCTTAAGGCTAGAGTATTAATACGACTCACTATAG
GGCTAGCGATCGCCATGAACATTATTCTTGAAATCCTTCTCCTTCTGATCACTATCATATATAGTTACCT
TGAAAGTTTGGTAAAATTTTTCATTCCTCAACGGCGGAAGTCTGTGGCCGGTGAGATAGTCCTGATTACT
GGCGCAGGACATGGAATCGGCCGCCAGACGACGTACGAGTTTGCTAAGCGACAATCCATACTGGTACTCT
GGGATATTAACAAGCGGGGTGTAGAAGAGACAGCAGCCGAGTGTCGCAAGCTGGGCGTGACTGCACACGC
ATATGTCGTGGACTGCAGTAATCGGGAGGAGATTTACCGATCCCTTAACCAGGTAAAGAAGGAGGTAGGA
GATGTAACAATAGTTGTAAATAATGCCGGAACGGTCTATCCTGCGGATCTTCTCAGTACAAAGGATGAAG
AAATCACAAAAACTTTTGAAGTGAATATACTGGGGCACTTCTGGATAACAAAGGCCCTCCTTCCCAGTAT
GATGGAACGGAACCATGGCCACATCGTAACCGTTGCGTCCGTGTGCGGACATGAGGGCATACCATATTTG
ATTCCCTATTGCAGCAGTAAGTTTGCGGCCGTCGGTTTTCACAGGGGATTGACAAGTGAACTGCAAGCGT
TGGGAAAGACGGGTATTAAAACCTCCTGCCTTTGTCCCGTGTTTGTCAACACAGGCTTTACGAAGAACCC
CAGCACACGATTGTGGCCGGTGCTCGAGACCGATGAGGTAGTGCGGAGCCTTATAGATGGTATCCTCACC
AACAAAAAAATGATCTTTGTTCCCTCATATATCAATATTTTTCTGCGATTGCAAAAATTTCTGCCTGAGC
GGGCTAGTGCGATACTGAACCGGATGCAAAACATACAATTCGAGGCGGTCGTCGGTCACAAGATAAAGAT
GAAAGTTTCTCTCGGCTCGAGCGGCGTCTTCACACTCGAAGATTTCGTTGGGGACTGGCGACAGACAGCC
GGCTACAACCTGGACCAAGTCCTTGAACAGGGAGGTGTGTCCAGTTTGTTTCAGAATCTCGGGGTGTCCG
TAACTCCGATCCAAAGGATTGTCCTGAGCGGTGAAAATGGGCTGAAGATCGACATCCATGTCATCATCCC
GTATGAAGGTCTGAGCGGCGACCAAATGGGCCAGATCGAAAAAATTTTTAAGGTGGTGTACCCTGTGGAT
GATCATCACTTTAAGGTGATCCTGCACTATGGCACACTGGTAATCGACGGGGTTACGCCGAACATGATCG
ACTATTTCGGACGGCCGTATGAAGGCATCGCCGTGTTCGACGGCAAAAAGATCACTGTAACAGGGACCCT
GTGGAACGGCAACAAAATTATCGACGAGCGCCTGATCAACCCCGACGGCTCCCTGCTGTTCCGAGTAACC
ATCAACGGAGTGACCGGCTGGCGGCTGTGCGAACGCATTCTGGCGTAAGGCCGCGACTCTAGAGTCGACC
TGCAGGCATGCAAGCTGATCCGGCTGCTAACAAAGCCCGAAAGGAAGCTGAGTTGGCTGCTGCCACCGCT
GAGCAATAACTAGCATAACCCCTTGGGGCGGCCGCTTCGAGCAGACATGATAAGATACATTGATGAGTTT
GGACAAACCACAACTAGAATGCAGTGAAAAAAATGCTTTATTTGTGAAATTTGTGATGCTATTGCTTTAT
TTGTAACCATTATAAGCTGCAATAAACAAGTTAACAACAACAATTGCATTCATTTTATGTTTCAGGTTCA
GGGGGAGATGTGGGAGGTTTTTTTAAGCAAGTAAAACCTCTACAAATGTGGTAAAATCGAATTTTAACAA
AATATTAACGCTTACAATTTCCTGATGCGGTATTTTCTCCTTACGCATCTGTGCGGTATTTCACACCGCA
TACGCGGATCTGCGCAGCACCATGGCCTGAAATAACCTCTGAAAGAGGAACTTGGTTAGGTACCTTCTGA
GGCGGAAAGAACCAGCTGTGGAATGTGTGTCAGTTAGGGTGTGGAAAGTCCCCAGGCTCCCCAGCAGGCA
GAAGTATGCAAAGCATGCATCTCAATTAGTCAGCAACCAGGTGTGGAAAGTCCCCAGGCTCCCCAGCAGG
CAGAAGTATGCAAAGCATGCATCTCAATTAGTCAGCAACCATAGTCCCGCCCCTAACTCCGCCCATCCCG
CCCCTAACTCCGCCCAGTTCCGCCCATTCTCCGCCCCATGGCTGACTAATTTTTTTTATTTATGCAGAGG
CCGAGGCCGCCTCGGCCTCTGAGCTATTCCAGAAGTAGTGAGGAGGCTTTTTTGGAGGCCTAGGCTTTTG
CAAAAAGCTTAATTAACTGTTGACAATTAATCATCGGCATAGTATATCGGCATAGTATAATACGACAAGG
TGAGGAACTAAACCCAGGAGGCAGATCATGATTGAACAAGATGGATTGCACGCAGGTTCTCCGGCCGCTT
GGGTGGAGAGGCTATTCGGCTATGACTGGGCACAACAGACAATCGGCTGCTCTGATGCCGCCGTGTTCCG
GCTGTCAGCGCAGGGGCGCCCGGTTCTTTTTGTCAAGACCGACCTGTCCGGTGCCCTGAATGAACTGCAG
GACGAGGCAGCGCGGCTATCGTGGCTGGCCACGACGGGCGTTCCTTGCGCAGCTGTGCTCGACGTTGTCA
CTGAAGCGGGAAGGGACTGGCTGCTATTGGGCGAAGTGCCGGGGCAGGATCTCCTGTCATCTCACCTTGC
TCCTGCCGAGAAAGTATCCATCATGGCTGATGCAATGCGGCGGCTGCATACGCTTGATCCGGCTACCTGC
CCATTCGACCACCAAGCGAAACATCGCATCGAGCGAGCACGTACTCGGATGGAAGCCGGTCTTGTCGATC
AGGATGATCTGGACGAAGAGCATCAGGGGCTCGCGCCAGCCGAACTGTTCGCCAGGCTCAAGGCGCGCAT
GCCCGACGGCGAGGATCTCGTCGTGACCCATGGCGATGCCTGCTTGCCGAATATCATGGTGGAAAATGGC
CGCTTTTCTGGATTCATCGACTGTGGCCGGCTGGGTGTGGCGGACCGCTATCAGGACATAGCGTTGGCTA
CCCGTGATATTGCTGAAGAGCTTGGCGGCGAATGGGCTGACCGCTTCCTCGTGCTTTACGGTATCGCCGC
TCCCGATTCGCAGCGCATCGCCTTCTATCGCCTTCTTGACGAGTTCTTCTGAGCGGGACTCTGGGGTTCG
AAATGACCGACCAAGCGACGCCCAACCTGCCATCACGATGGCCGCAATAAAATATCTTTATTTTCATTAC
ATCTGTGTGTTGGTTTTTTGTGTGAATCGATAGCGATAAGGATCCGCTCATGCGATGATAAGCTGTCAAA
CATGAGAATTACAACTTATATCGTATGGGGCTGACTTCAGGTGCTACATTTGAAGAGATAAATTGCACTG
AAATCTAGAAATATTTTATCTGATTAATAAGATGATCTTCTTGAGATCGTTTTGGTCTGCGCGTAATCTC
TTGCTCTGAAAACGAAAAAACCGCCTTGCAGGGCGGTTTTTCGAAGGTTCTCTGAGCTACCAACTCTTTG
AACCGAGGTAACTGGCTTGGAGGAGCGCAGTCACCAAAACTTGTCCTTTCAGTTTAGCCTTAACCGGCGC
ATGACTTCAAGACTAACTCCTCTAAATCAATTACCAGTGGCTGCTGCCAGTGGTGCTTTTGCATGTCTTT
CCGGGTTGGACTCAAGACGATAGTTACCGGATAAGGCGCAGCGGTCGGACTGAACGGGGGGTTCGTGCAT
ACAGTCCAGCTTGGAGCGAACTGCCTACCCGGAACTGAGTGTCAGGCGTGGAATGAGACAAACGCGGCCA
TAACAGCGGAATGACACCGGTAAACCGAAAGGCAGGAACAGGAGAGCGCACGAGGGAGCCGCCAGGGGGA
AACGCCTGGTATCTTTATAGTCCTGTCGGGTTTCGCCACCACTGATTTGAGCGTCAGATTTCGTGATGCT
TGTCAGGGGGGCGGAGCCTATGGAAAAACGGCTTTGCCGCGGCCCTCTCACTTCCCTGTTAAGTATCTTC
CTGGCATCTTCCAGGAAATCTCCGCCCCGTTCGTAAGCCATTTCCGCTCGCCGCAGTCGAACGACCGAGC
GTAGCGAGTCAGTGAGCGAGGAAGCGGAATATATCCTGTATCACATATTCTGCTGACGCACCGGTGCAGC
CTTTTTTCTCCTGCCACATGAAGCACTTCACTGACACCCTCATCAGTGCCAACATAGTAAGCCAGTATAC
ACTCCGCTAGCGCTGATGTCCGGCGGTGCTTTTGCCGTTACGCACCACCCCGTCATGAGATTACGCGTTT
TAGCGGTGCGTACAATTAAGGGATTATGGTAAATCCACTTACTGTCTGCCCTCGTAGCCATCGAGATAAA
CCGCAGTACTCCGGCCACGATGCGTCCGGCGTAGAGGATCGAGATCT
